Addgene plasmid #99359: pJC20-Tpm4.2 (Rn)
Purpose: Bacterial expression vector containing cDNA encoding for the Rattus norvegicus tropomyosin, Tpm4.2 under the control of the pRhamnose promoter
Depositing lab: Dan Mulvihill. Depositing organization: London and South East University Group (LASE). Publication: An enhanced recombinant amino-terminal acetylation system and novel in vivo high-throughput screen for molecules affecting alpha-synuclein oligomerisation. Eastwood T, Baker K, Brooker H, Frank S, Mulvihill DP. FEBS Lett. 2017 Feb 18. doi: 10.1002/1873-3468.12597. PubMed 28214355.
Backbone
  Vector backbone: pET3a
  Backbone manufacturer: Novagen
  Backbone size w/o insert (bp): 4674
  Total vector size (bp): 5529
  Modifications to backbone: T7 promoter replaced with Rhamnose inducible promoter
  Vector type: Bacterial Expression
Growth in bacteria
  Bacterial resistance: Ampicillin, 100 μg/mL
  Growth temperature: 37°C
  Growth strain: DH5alpha
  Copy number: High Copy
Gene/Insert
  Gene/Insert name: Tpm4.2
  Species: R. norvegicus (rat)
  Insert size (bp): 747
  Entrez Gene: Tpm4 (a.k.a. Tpm4.2, Tpm4.2cy)
  Promoter: Rhamnose
  Cloning method: Restriction Enzyme; 5′ cloning site NdeI (not destroyed); 3′ cloning site BamHI (not destroyed)
  Sequencing primers: 5′ T7 forward; 3′ T7 term
Terms and licenses: Academic/Nonprofit Terms; Industry Terms: Not Available to Industry
How to cite: pJC20-Tpm4.2 (Rn) was a gift from Dan Mulvihill (Addgene plasmid # 99359 ; http://n2t.net/addgene:99359 ; RRID:Addgene_99359)
