[The description below was written by a language model from this plasmid's Addgene catalogue record and pLannotate feature annotations shown in this document.]
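Description:
pJC20-Tpm4.2 (Rn) is a bacterial expression plasmid for producing the rat (Rattus norvegicus) tropomyosin isoform Tpm4.2 in E. coli. It is built on the pET3a backbone, in which the usual T7 promoter has been replaced by an L-rhamnose-inducible promoter. The feature table identifies this as the rhaB promoter of the E. coli rhaBAD operon, which is induced by rhamnose and repressed by glucose through RhaR and RhaS, so expression is driven by the host RNA polymerase rather than by T7 RNA polymerase. The promoter is followed by the efficient ribosome binding site from phage T7 gene 10 and then the Tpm4 coding sequence, cloned between retained NdeI and BamHI sites. Downstream lie a short fragment annotated as T7 gene 10-derived sequence, which sits after the insert and is probably a vector remnant rather than a fused tag, and the T7 terminator. No affinity or epitope tag on the tropomyosin is recorded.

The plasmid is maintained through a ColE1/pBR322-type origin and selected with ampicillin via the β-lactamase gene. The pBR322-derived bom site, the rop gene and non-functional fragments of the tetracycline resistance gene are also present. The catalogue lists the plasmid as high copy, although rop normally moderates copy number. The sequenced record is 5,418 nt, slightly shorter than the catalogued total size of 5,529 bp. The associated publication concerns a recombinant amino-terminal acetylation system in bacteria, which suggests that this construct is used to express tropomyosin in that context. The record itself states only that the plasmid is for rhamnose-controlled bacterial expression.
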