Features (pLannotate 1.2.2; 14 found; start..end, strand, type, name):
     13..129     +  promoter       rhaB promoter: promoter of the E. coli rhaBAD operon, conferring tight induction with L-rhamnose and repression with D-glucose in the presence of RhaR and RhaS (Giacalone et al., 2006)
    147..169     +  RBS            RBS: efficient ribosome binding site from bacteriophage T7 gene 10 (Olins and Rangwala, 1989)
    177..920     +  CDS            Tpm4: TPM4_RAT - Experimental evidence at protein level: Swiss-Prot protein existence level 1. Binds to actin filaments in muscle and non-muscle cells (PubMed:7568216). Plays a central role, in association with the troponin complex, in the calcium dependent regulation of vertebrate striated muscle contraction (By similarity). Smooth muscle contraction is regulated by interaction with caldesmon (By similarity). In non- muscle cells is implicated in stabilizing cytoskeleton actin filaments (By similarity). Binds calcium (By similarity). From Rattus norvegicus (Rat).
    931..980     +  CDS            SET1 (fragment): solubility-enhancement tag derived from T7 phage gene 10B
    988..1035    +  terminator     T7 terminator: transcription terminator for bacteriophage T7 RNA polymerase
   1061..1353    -  CDS            TcR (fragment): tetracycline efflux protein; tet; confers resistance to tetracycline
   1401..1429    -  promoter       tet promoter: E. coli promoter for tetracycline efflux protein gene
   1542..1646    +  promoter       AmpR promoter: bla
   1647..2507    +  CDS            AmpR: β-lactamase; bla; confers resistance to ampicillin, carbenicillin, and related antibiotics
   2678..3266    +  rep_origin     ori: high-copy-number ColE1/pMB1/pBR322/pUC origin of replication
   3452..3591    -  misc_feature   bom: basis of mobility region from pBR322
   3693..3884    -  CDS            rop: Rop protein, which maintains plasmids at low copy number; rop
   3901..4281    +  CDS            YPB1_ECOLX: Protein predicted: Swiss-Prot protein existence level 4. From Escherichia coli.
   4523..5       -  CDS            TcR (fragment) (across the origin): tetracycline efflux protein; tet; confers resistance to tetracycline
>Addgene plasmid #99359 | pJC20-Tpm4.2 (Rn) | addgene full sequence | sequence record 192230 | Addgene NGS Result
GGATCGAGATCTCCACAATTCAGCAAATTGTGAACATCATCACGTTCATCTTTCCCTGGTTGCCAATGGC
CCATTTTCCTGTCAGTAACGAGAAGGTCGCGAATTCAGGCGCTTTTTAGACTGGTCGTAATGAATCTAGA
AATAATTTTGTTTAACTTTAAGAAGGAGATATACATATGGCCGGCCTCAACTCACTGGAGGCGGTGAAGC
GCAAGATCCAGGCCCTGCAGCAGCAGGCGGACGACGCAGAGGACCGTGCGCAGGGCCTGCAGCGCGAGCT
GGATGGCGAGCGCGAACGGCGCGAGAAAGCTGAAGGAGATGCGGCCGCTCTCAACCGTCGCATCCAGCTG
GTGGAGGAAGAGCTGGACCGGGCTCAGGAGCGACTGGCCACAGCCCTGCAGAAGCTGGAGGAGGCAGAGA
AGGCTGCTGACGAGAGTGAGAGAGGCATGAAGGTGATAGAGAACCGAGCCATGAAAGACGAGGAAAAGAT
GGAGATCCAGGAGATGCAGCTCAAAGAAGCCAAGCACATCGCTGAGGAGGCTGACCGGAAGTATGAGGAG
GTTGCTCGTAAGTTGGTCATCCTGGAGGGTGAGCTGGAGAGAGCAGAGGAGCGGGCGGAGGTGTCTGAAC
TAAAGAGTAGCGACCTGGAAGAGGAGCTCAAGAACGTAACTAACAATCTGAAATCACTGGAGGCTGCTTC
TGAAAAGTACTCTGAAAAGGAGGATAAATATGAAGAAGAAATCAAGCTTCTGTCTGACAAACTGAAAGAG
GCTGAGACCCGAGCTGAGTTTGCGGAAAGGACAGTTTCTAAACTGGAGAAGACAATCGATGACCTGGAAG
AAAAACTTGCCCAGGCCAAAGAAGAGAACGTGGGCTTGCATCAGACACTGGACCAGACACTAAACGAACT
TAACTGTATATAAGGATCCGGCTGCTAACAAAGCCCGAAAGGAAGCTGAGTTGGCTGCTGCCACCGCTGA
GCAATAACTAGCATAACCCCTTGGGGCCTCTAAACGGGTCTTGAGGGGTTTTTTGCTGAAAGGAGGAACT
ATATCCGGATATCCACAGGACGGGTGTGGTCGCCATGATCGCGTAGTCGATAGTGGCTCCAAGTAGCGAA
GCGAGCAGGACTGGGCGGCGGCCAAAGCGGTCGGACAGTGCTCCGAGAACGGGTGCGCATAGAAATTGCA
TCAACGCATATAGCGCTAGCAGCACGCCATAGTGACTGGCGATGCTGTCGGAATGGACGATATCCCGCAA
GAGGCCCGGCAGTACCGGCATAACCAAGCCTATGCCTACAGCATCCAGGGTGACGGTGCCGAGGATGACG
ATGAGCGCATTGTTAGATTTCATACACGGTGCCTGACTGCGTTAGCAATTTAACTGTGATAAACTACCGC
ATTAAAGCTTATCGATGATAAGCTGTCAAACATGAGAATTCTTGAAGACGAAAGGGCCTCGTGATACGCC
TATTTTTATAGGTTAATGTCATGATAATAATGGTTTCTTAGACGTCAGGTGGCACTTTTCGGGGAAATGT
GCGCGGAACCCCTATTTGTTTATTTTTCTAAATACATTCAAATATGTATCCGCTCATGAGACAATAACCC
TGATAAATGCTTCAATAATATTGAAAAAGGAAGAGTATGAGTATTCAACATTTCCGTGTCGCCCTTATTC
CCTTTTTTGCGGCATTTTGCCTTCCTGTTTTTGCTCACCCAGAAACGCTGGTGAAAGTAAAAGATGCTGA
AGATCAGTTGGGTGCACGAGTGGGTTACATCGAACTGGATCTCAACAGCGGTAAGATCCTTGAGAGTTTT
CGCCCCGAAGAACGTTTTCCAATGATGAGCACTTTTAAAGTTCTGCTATGTGGCGCGGTATTATCCCGTG
TTGACGCCGGGCAAGAGCAACTCGGTCGCCGCATACACTATTCTCAGAATGACTTGGTTGAGTACTCACC
AGTCACAGAAAAGCATCTTACGGATGGCATGACAGTAAGAGAATTATGCAGTGCTGCCATAACCATGAGT
GATAACACTGCGGCCAACTTACTTCTGACAACGATCGGAGGACCGAAGGAGCTAACCGCTTTTTTGCACA
ACATGGGGGATCATGTAACTCGCCTTGATCGTTGGGAACCGGAGCTGAATGAAGCCATACCAAACGACGA
GCGTGACACCACGATGCCTGCAGCAATGGCAACAACGTTGCGCAAACTATTAACTGGCGAACTACTTACT
CTAGCTTCCCGGCAACAATTAATAGACTGGATGGAGGCGGATAAAGTTGCAGGACCACTTCTGCGCTCGG
CCCTTCCGGCTGGCTGGTTTATTGCTGATAAATCTGGAGCCGGTGAGCGTGGGTCTCGCGGTATCATTGC
AGCACTGGGGCCAGATGGTAAGCCCTCCCGTATCGTAGTTATCTACACGACGGGGAGTCAGGCAACTATG
GATGAACGAAATAGACAGATCGCTGAGATAGGTGCCTCACTGATTAAGCATTGGTAACTGTCAGACCAAG
TTTACTCATATATACTTTAGATTGATTTAAAACTTCATTTTTAATTTAAAAGGATCTAGGTGAAGATCCT
TTTTGATAATCTCATGACCAAAATCCCTTAACGTGAGTTTTCGTTCCACTGAGCGTCAGACCCCGTAGAA
AAGATCAAAGGATCTTCTTGAGATCCTTTTTTTCTGCGCGTAATCTGCTGCTTGCAAACAAAAAAACCAC
CGCTACCAGCGGTGGTTTGTTTGCCGGATCAAGAGCTACCAACTCTTTTTCCGAAGGTAACTGGCTTCAG
CAGAGCGCAGATACCAAATACTGTCCTTCTAGTGTAGCCGTAGTTAGGCCACCACTTCAAGAACTCTGTA
GCACCGCCTACATACCTCGCTCTGCTAATCCTGTTACCAGTGGCTGCTGCCAGTGGCGATAAGTCGTGTC
TTACCGGGTTGGACTCAAGACGATAGTTACCGGATAAGGCGCAGCGGTCGGGCTGAACGGGGGGTTCGTG
CACACAGCCCAGCTTGGAGCGAACGACCTACACCGAACTGAGATACCTACAGCGTGAGCTATGAGAAAGC
GCCACGCTTCCCGAAGGGAGAAAGGCGGACAGGTATCCGGTAAGCGGCAGGGTCGGAACAGGAGAGCGCA
CGAGGGAGCTTCCAGGGGGAAACGCCTGGTATCTTTATAGTCCTGTCGGGTTTCGCCACCTCTGACTTGA
GCGTCGATTTTTGTGATGCTCGTCAGGGGGGCGGAGCCTATGGAAAAACGCCAGCAACGCGGCCTTTTTA
CGGTTCCTGGCCTTTTGCTGGCCTTTTGCTCACATGTTCTTTCCTGCGTTATCCCCTGATTCTGTGGATA
ACCGTATTACCGCCTTTGAGTGAGCTGATACCGCTCGCCGCAGCCGAACGACCGAGCGCAGCGAGTCAGT
GAGCGAGGAAGCGGAAGAGCGCCTGATGCGGTATTTTCTCCTTACGCATCTGTGCGGTATTTCACACCGC
AATGGTGCACTCTCAGTACAATCTGCTCTGATGCCGCATAGTTAAGCCAGTATACACTCCGCTATCGCTA
CGTGACTGGGTCATGGCTGCGCCCCGACACCCGCCAACACCCGCTGACGCGCCCTGACGGGCTTGTCTGC
TCCCGGCATCCGCTTACAGACAAGCTGTGACCGTCTCCGGGAGCTGCATGTGTCAGAGGTTTTCACCGTC
ATCACCGAAACGCGCGAGGCAGCTGCGGTAAAGCTCATCAGCGTGGTCGTGAAGCGATTCACAGATGTCT
GCCTGTTCATCCGCGTCCAGCTCGTTGAGTTTCTCCAGAAGCGTTAATGTCTGGCTTCTGATAAAGCGGG
CCATGTTAAGGGCGGTTTTTTCCTGTTTGGTCACTGATGCCTCCGTGTAAGGGGGATTTCTGTTCATGGG
GGTAATGATACCGATGAAACGAGAGAGGATGCTCACGATACGGGTTACTGATGATGAACATGCCCGGTTA
CTGGAACGTTGTGAGGGTAAACAACTGGCGGTATGGATGCGGCGGGACCAGAGAAAAATCACTCAGGGTC
AATGCCAGCGCTTCGTTAATACAGATGTAGGTGTTCCACAGGGTAGCCAGCAGCATCCTGCGATGCAGAT
CCGGAACATAATGGTGCAGGGCGCTGACTTCCGCGTTTCCAGACTTTACGAAACACGGAAACCGAAGACC
ATTCATGTTGTTGCTCAGGTCGCAGACGTTTTGCAGCAGCAGTCGCTTCACGTTCGCTCGCGTATCGGTG
ATTCATTCTGCTAACCAGTAAGGCAACCCCGCCAGCCTAGCCGGGTCCTCAACGACAGGAGCACGATCAT
GCGCACCCGTGGCCAGGACCCAACGCTGCCCGAGATGCGCCGCGTGCGGCTGCTGGAGATGGCGGACGCG
ATGGATATGTTCTGCCAAGGGTTGGTTTGCGCATTCACAGTTCTCCGCAAGAATTGATTGGCTCCAATTC
TTGGAGTGGTGAATCCGTTAGCGAGGTGCCGCCGGCTTCCATTCAGGTCGAGGTGGCCCGGCTCCATGCA
CCGCGACGCAACGCGGGGAGGCAGACAAGGTATAGGGCGGCGCCTACAATCCATGCCAACCCGTTCCATG
TGCTCGCCGAGGCGGCATAAATCGCCGTGACGATCAGCGGTCCAATGATCGAAGTTAGGCTGGTAAGAGC
CGCGAGCGATCCTTGAAGCTGTCCCTGATGGTCGTCATCTACCTGCCTGGACAGCATGGCCTGCAACGCG
GGCATCCCGATGCCGCCGGAAGCGAGAAGAATCATAATGGGGAAGGCCATCCAGCCTCGCGTCGCGAACG
CCAGCAAGACGTAGCCCAGCGCGTCGGCCGCCATGCCGGCGATAATGGCCTGCTTCTCGCCGAAACGTTT
GGTGGCGGGACCAGTGACGAAGGCTTGAGCGAGGGCGTGCAAGATTCCGAATACCGCAAGCGACAGGCCG
ATCATCGTCGCGCTCCAGCGAAAGCGGTCCTCGCCGAAAATGACCCAGAGCGCTGCCGGCACCTGTCCTA
CGAGTTGCATGATAAAGAAGACAGTCATAAGTGCGGCGACGATAGTCATGCCCCGCGCCCACCGGAAGGA
GCTGACTGGGTTGAAGGCTCTCAAGGGCATCGGTCGACGCTCTCCCTTATGCGACTCCTGCATTAGGAAG
CAGCCCAGTAGTAGGTTGAGGCCGTTGAGCACCGCCGCCGCAAGGAATGGTGCATGCAAGGAGATGGCGC
CCAACAGTCCCCCGGCCACGGGGCCTGCCACCATACCCACGCCGAAACAAGCGCTCATGAGCCCGAAGTG
GCGAGCCCGATCTTCCCCATCGGTGATGTCGGCGATATAGGCGCCAGCAACCGCACCTGTGGCGCCGGTG
ATGCCGGCCACGATGCGTCCGGCGTAGA
